>Addgene plasmid #182004 | pcDNA5/FRT/TO_CalR_STf_KDEL | addgene full sequence | sequence record 356090 | Addgene NGS Result
GACGGATCGGGAGATCTCCCGATCCCCTATGGTGCACTCTCAGTACAATCTGCTCTGATGCCGCATAGTT
AAGCCAGTATCTGCTCCCTGCTTGTGTGTTGGAGGTCGCTGAGTAGTGCGCGAGCAAAATTTAAGCTACA
ACAAGGCAAGGCTTGACCGACAATTGCATGAAGAATCTGCTTAGGGTTAGGCGTTTTGCGCTGCTTCGCG
ATGTACGGGCCAGATATACGCGTTGACATTGATTATTGACTAGTTATTAATAGTAATCAATTACGGGGTC
ATTAGTTCATAGCCCATATATGGAGTTCCGCGTTACATAACTTACGGTAAATGGCCCGCCTGGCTGACCG
CCCAACGACCCCCGCCCATTGACGTCAATAATGACGTATGTTCCCATAGTAACGCCAATAGGGACTTTCC
ATTGACGTCAATGGGTGGAGTATTTACGGTAAACTGCCCACTTGGCAGTACATCAAGTGTATCATATGCC
AAGTACGCCCCCTATTGACGTCAATGACGGTAAATGGCCCGCCTGGCATTATGCCCAGTACATGACCTTA
TGGGACTTTCCTACTTGGCAGTACATCTACGTATTAGTCATCGCTATTACCATGGTGATGCGGTTTTGGC
AGTACATCAATGGGCGTGGATAGCGGTTTGACTCACGGGGATTTCCAAGTCTCCACCCCATTGACGTCAA
TGGGAGTTTGTTTTGGCACCAAAATCAACGGGACTTTCCAAAATGTCGTAACAACTCCGCCCCATTGACG
CAAATGGGCGGTAGGCGTGTACGGTGGGAGGTCTATATAAGCAGAGCTCTCCCTATCAGTGATAGAGATC
TCCCTATCAGTGATAGAGATCGTCGACGAGCTCGTTTAGTGAACCGTCAGATCGCCTGGAGACGCCATCC
ACGCTGTTTTGACCTCCATAGAAGACACCGGGACCGATCCAGCCTCCGGACTCTAGCGTTTAAACTTAAG
CTTGGTACCGAGCTCGGATCCACTAGTCCAGTGTGGTGGAATTCTGCAGATATCCAGCAACCATGCTGCT
ATCCGTGCCGTTGCTGCTCGGCCTCCTCGGCCTGGCCGTCGCCGGAGGCAGCGGAGGCAGCGAATTCGGA
TCCGATAAAGACTGCGAAATGAAACGCACTACCCTGGACAGCCCGCTGGGTAAACTGGAACTGAGCGGTT
GCGAGCAGGGCCTGCACCGCATCATTTTCCTGGGCAAAGGTACGAGCGCTGCGGATGCGGTCGAAGTACC
GGCTCCGGCTGCGGTTCTGGGTGGCCCGGAGCCGCTGATGCAGGCTACCGCATGGCTGAACGCATATTTT
CACCAGCCAGAGGCGATTGAAGAGTTCCCTGTACCGGCCCTGCATCACCCGGTATTTCAGCAGGAATCCT
TTACCCGTCAGGTACTGTGGAAACTGCTGAAAGTAGTGAAATTCGGCGAGGTGATCTCCTATTCCCATCT
GGCGGCGCTGGCTGGCAACCCAGCGGCAACTGCGGCGGTGAAAACCGCTCTGTCTGGTAATCCGGTGCCA
ATTCTGATCCCGTGCCACCGTGTGGTTCAGGGCGACCTGGACGTAGGTGGCTACGAAGGCGGCCTGGCTG
TGAAAGAATGGCTGCTGGCGCACGAAGGTCACCGTCTGGGTAAACCAGGCCTGGGCGGCGCTCCAGGATT
CTCCTCAATTTCCGCTAAAGATGAACTGTAGTAACCGCTCGAGTCTAGAGGGCCCGTTTAAACCCGCTGA
TCAGCCTCGACTGTGCCTTCTAGTTGCCAGCCATCTGTTGTTTGCCCCTCCCCCGTGCCTTCCTTGACCC
TGGAAGGTGCCACTCCCACTGTCCTTTCCTAATAAAATGAGGAAATTGCATCGCATTGTCTGAGTAGGTG
TCATTCTATTCTGGGGGGTGGGGTGGGGCAGGACAGCAAGGGGGAGGATTGGGAAGACAATAGCAGGCAT
GCTGGGGATGCGGTGGGCTCTATGGCTTCTGAGGCGGAAAGAACCAGCTGGGGCTCTAGGGGGTATCCCC
[124 nt withheld, positions 2031-2154]
C
[91 nt withheld, positions 2156-2246]
AGGGTGATGGTTCACGTACCTAGAAGTTCCTATTCCGAAGTTCCTATTCTCTAGAAAGTATAGGAACTTC
CTTGGCCAAAAAGCCTGAACTCACCGCGACGTCTGTCGAGAAGTTTCTGATCGAAAAGTTCGACAGCGTC
TCCGACCTGATGCAGCTCTCGGAGGGCGAAGAATCTCGTGCTTTCAGCTTCGATGTAGGAGGGCGTGGAT
ATGTCCTGCGGGTAAATAGCTGCGCCGATGGTTTCTACAAAGATCGTTATGTTTATCGGCACTTTGCATC
GGCCGCGCTCCCGATTCCGGAAGTGCTTGACATTGGGGAATTCAGCGAGAGCCTGACCTATTGCATCTCC
CGCCGTGCACAGGGTGTCACGTTGCAAGACCTGCCTGAAACCGAACTGCCCGCTGTTCTGCAGCCGGTCG
CGGAGGCCATGGATGCGATCGCTGCGGCCGATCTTAGCCAGACGAGCGGGTTCGGCCCATTCGGACCGCA
AGGAATCGGTCAATACACTACATGGCGTGATTTCATATGCGCGATTGCTGATCCCCATGTGTATCACTGG
CAAACTGTGATGGACGACACCGTCAGTGCGTCCGTCGCGCAGGCTCTCGATGAGCTGATGCTTTGGGCCG
AGGACTGCCCCGAAGTCCGGCACCTCGTGCACGCGGATTTCGGCTCCAACAATGTCCTGACGGACAATGG
CCGCATAACAGCGGTCATTGACTGGAGCGAGGCGATGTTCGGGGATTCCCAATACGAGGTCGCCAACATC
TTCTTCTGGAGGCCGTGGTTGGCTTGTATGGAGCAGCAGACGCGCTACTTCGAGCGGAGGCATCCGGAGC
TTGCAGGATCGCCGCGGCTCCGGGCGTATATGCTCCGCATTGGTCTTGACCAACTCTATCAGAGCTTGGT
TGACGGCAATTTCGATGATGCAGCTTGGGCGCAGGGTCGATGCGACGCAATCGTCCGATCCGGAGCCGGG
ACTGTCGGGCGTACACAAATCGCCCGCAGAAGCGCGGCCGTCTGGACCGATGGCTGTGTAGAAGTACTCG
CCGATAGTGGAAACCGACGCCCCAGCACTCGTCCGAGGGCAAAGGAATAGCACGTACTACGAGATTTCGA
TTCCACCGCCGCCTTCTATGAAAGGTTGGGCTTCGGAATCGTTTTCCGGGACGCCGGCTGGATGATCCTC
CAGCGCGGGGATCTCATGCTGGAGTTCTTCGCCCACCCCAACTTGTTTATTGCAGCTTATAATGGTTACA
AATAAAGCAATAGCATCACAAATTTCACAAATAAAGCATTTTTTTCACTGCATTCTAGTTGTGGTTTGTC
CAAACTCATCAATGTATCTTATCATGTCTGTATACCGTCGACCTCTAGCTAGAGCTTGGCGTAATCATGG
TCATAGCTGTTTCCTGTGTGAAATTGTTATCCGCTCACAATTCCACACAACATACGAGCCGGAAGCATAA
AGTGTAAAGCCTGGGGTGCCTAATGAGTGAGCTAACTCACATTAATTGCGTTGCGCTCACTGCCCGCTTT
CCAGTCGGGAAACCTGTCGTGCCAGCTGCATTAATGAATCGGCCAACGCGCGGGGAGAGGCGGTTTGCGT
ATTGGGCGCTCTTCCGCTTCCTCGCTCACTGACTCGCTGCGCTCGGTCGTTCGGCTGCGGCGAGCGGTAT
CAGCTCACTCAAAGGCGGTAATACGGTTATCCACAGAATCAGGGGATAACGCAGGAAAGAACATGTGAGC
AAAAGGCCAGCAAAAGGCCAGGAACCGTAAAAAGGCCGCGTTGCTGGCGTTTTTCCATAGGCTCCGCCCC
CCTGACGAGCATCACAAAAATCGACGCTCAAGTCAGAGGTGGCGAAACCCGACAGGACTATAAAGATACC
AGGCGTTTCCCCCTGGAAGCTCCCTCGTGCGCTCTCCTGTTCCGACCCTGCCGCTTACCGGATACCTGTC
CGCCTTTCTCCCTTCGGGAAGCGTGGCGCTTTCTCATAGCTCACGCTGTAGGTATCTCAGTTCGGTGTAG
GTCGTTCGCTCCAAGCTGGGCTGTGTGCACGAACCCCCCGTTCAGCCCGACCGCTGCGCCTTATCCGGTA
ACTATCGTCTTGAGTCCAACCCGGTAAGACACGACTTATCGCCACTGGCAGCAGCCACTGGTAACAGGAT
TAGCAGAGCGAGGTATGTAGGCGGTGCTACAGAGTTCTTGAAGTGGTGGCCTAACTACGGCTACACTAGA
AGAACAGTATTTGGTATCTGCGCTCTGCTGAAGCCAGTTACCTTCGGAAAAAGAGTTGGTAGCTCTTGAT
CCGGCAAACAAACCACCGCTGGTAGCGGTGGTTTTTTTGTTTGCAAGCAGCAGATTACGCGCAGAAAAAA
AGGATCTCAAGAAGATCCTTTGATCTTTTCTACGGGGTCTGACGCTCAGTGGAACGAAAACTCACGTTAA
GGGATTTTGGTCATGAGATTATCAAAAAGGATCTTCACCTAGATCCTTTTAAATTAAAAATGAAGTTTTA
AATCAATCTAAAGTATATATGAGTAAACTTGGTCTGACAGTTACCAATGCTTAATCAGTGAGGCACCTAT
CTCAGCGATCTGTCTATTTCGTTCATCCATAGTTGCCTGACTCCCCGTCGTGTAGATAACTACGATACGG
GAGGGCTTACCATCTGGCCCCAGTGCTGCAATGATACCGCGAGACCCACGCTCACCGGCTCCAGATTTAT
CAGCAATAAACCAGCCAGCCGGAAGGGCCGAGCGCAGAAGTGGTCCTGCAACTTTATCCGCCTCCATCCA
GTCTATTAATTGTTGCCGGGAAGCTAGAGTAAGTAGTTCGCCAGTTAATAGTTTGCGCAACGTTGTTGCC
ATTGCTACAGGCATCGTGGTGTCACGCTCGTCGTTTGGTATGGCTTCATTCAGCTCCGGTTCCCAACGAT
CAAGGCGAGTTACATGATCCCCCATGTTGTGCAAAAAAGCGGTTAGCTCCTTCGGTCCTCCGATCGTTGT
CAGAAGTAAGTTGGCCGCAGTGTTATCACTCATGGTTATGGCAGCACTGCATAATTCTCTTACTGTCATG
CCATCCGTAAGATGCTTTTCTGTGACTGGTGAGTACTCAACCAAGTCATTCTGAGAATAGTGTATGCGGC
GACCGAGTTGCTCTTGCCCGGCGTCAATACGGGATAATACCGCGCCACATAGCAGAACTTTAAAAGTGCT
CATCATTGGAAAACGTTCTTCGGGGCGAAAACTCTCAAGGATCTTACCGCTGTTGAGATCCAGTTCGATG
TAACCCACTCGTGCACCCAACTGATCTTCAGCATCTTTTACTTTCACCAGCGTTTCTGGGTGAGCAAAAA
CAGGAAGGCAAAATGCCGCAAAAAAGGGAATAAGGGCGACACGGAAATGTTGAATACTCATACTCTTCCT
TTTTCAATATTATTGAAGCATTTATCAGGGTTATTGTCTCATGAGCGGATACATATTTGAATGTATTTAG
AAAAATAAACAAATAGGGGTTCCGCGCACATTTCCCCGAAAAGTGCCACCTGACGTC
Features (pLannotate 1.2.2; 21 found; start..end, strand, type, name):
     28..80      -  misc_feature   bom (fragment): basis of mobility region from pBR322
    235..614     +  enhancer       CMV enhancer: human cytomegalovirus immediate early enhancer
    615..818     +  promoter       CMV promoter: human cytomegalovirus (CMV) immediate early promoter
    820..839     +  promoter       PLtetO-1 promoter (fragment): modified phage lambda PL promoter with tet operator sites (Lutz and Bujard, 1997)
    841..860     +  promoter       PLtetO-1 promoter (fragment): modified phage lambda PL promoter with tet operator sites (Lutz and Bujard, 1997)
    868..901     +  promoter       TRE3GV promoter (fragment): 3rd-generation Tet-responsive promoter that can be activated by binding of Tet-On® 3G, optimized for retroviral and lentiviral vectors
   1124..1684    +  CDS            MGMT (fragment): MGMT_HUMAN - Experimental evidence at protein level: Swiss-Prot protein existence level 1. Involved in the cellular defense against the biological effects of O6-methylguanine (O6-MeG) and O4-methylthymine (O4-MeT) in DNA. Repairs the methylated nucleobase in DNA by stoichiometrically transferring the methyl group to a cysteine residue in the enzyme. This is a suicide reaction: the enzyme is irreversibly inactivated. From Homo sapiens (Human).
   1761..1985    +  polyA_signal   bGH poly(A) signal: bovine growth hormone polyadenylation signal
   1989..2010    +  promoter       SV40 promoter (fragment): SV40 enhancer and early promoter
   2031..2264    +  rep_origin     f1 ori (fragment) (sequence partly withheld): f1 bacteriophage origin of replication; arrow indicates direction of (+) strand synthesis
   2269..2316    +  protein_bind   FRT: FLP-mediated recombination occurs in the 8-bp core sequence TCTAGAAA (Turan and Bode, 2011). FLP recombinase from the Saccharomyces cerevisiae 2μ plasmid
   2324..3346    +  CDS            HygR: aminoglycoside phosphotransferase from E. coli; aph(4)-Ia; confers resistance to hygromycin
   3356..3481    +  CDS            ble (fragment): BLE_KLEPN - Experimental evidence at protein level: Swiss-Prot protein existence level 1. Binding protein with a strong affinity to the bleomycin family of antibiotics. Binds to CL990; an antimitotic-antibiotic compound. From Klebsiella pneumoniae.
   3476..3597    +  polyA_signal   SV40 poly(A) signal: SV40 polyadenylation signal
   3670..3686    -  protein_bind   lac operator: The lac repressor binds to the lac operator to inhibit transcription in E. coli. This inhibition can be relieved by adding lactose or isopropyl-β-D-thiogalactopyranoside (IPTG). lac repressor encoded by lacI
   3694..3724    -  promoter       lac promoter: promoter for the E. coli lac operon
   3739..3760    -  protein_bind   CAP binding site: CAP binding activates transcription in the presence of cAMP. E. coli catabolite activator protein
   3773..3865    -  CDS            lacI (fragment): lac repressor; lacI; The lac repressor binds to the lac operator to inhibit transcription in E. coli. This inhibition can be relieved by adding lactose or isopropyl-β-D-thiogalactopyranoside (IPTG).
   4048..4636    -  rep_origin     ori: high-copy-number ColE1/pMB1/pBR322/pUC origin of replication
   4807..5667    -  CDS            AmpR: β-lactamase; bla; confers resistance to ampicillin, carbenicillin, and related antibiotics
   5668..5772    -  promoter       AmpR promoter: bla
