[The description below was written by a language model from this plasmid's Addgene catalogue record and pLannotate feature annotations shown in this document.]
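Description:
pcDNA5/FRT/TO_CalR_STf_KDEL is a mammalian expression plasmid built on the pcDNA5/FRT/TO backbone, designed to place the self-labelling SNAP-tag protein in the lumen of the endoplasmic reticulum. It is maintained in E. coli as a high-copy plasmid through a ColE1/pUC-type origin and selected with ampicillin via the β-lactamase gene. The full sequenced record is about 5.8 kb.

The roughly 665 bp insert, introduced by Gibson cloning, sits downstream of the CMV immediate-early enhancer and promoter and is terminated by the bGH polyadenylation signal. Short tet-operator matches are annotated immediately after the CMV promoter (called by the annotation tool as PLtetO-1 and TRE3GV fragments). These correspond to the "TO" element of the backbone, which makes expression repressible by the Tet repressor and inducible with tetracycline or doxycycline in cells that supply TetR; in other cells the promoter is constitutive. The coding region is annotated as a fragment of human MGMT, the O6-alkylguanine-DNA alkyltransferase from which SNAP-tag was engineered. Here it is the "fast" variant (STf), for which the record lists an E30R mutation. The construct name indicates an N-terminal CalR element, presumably a calreticulin-derived ER signal sequence, and a C-terminal KDEL ER-retention motif, although neither is annotated separately in the feature table.

Downstream lies an FRT site directly followed by a hygromycin resistance gene and an SV40 poly(A) signal. No promoter is annotated for this gene, so Flp-mediated integration into a compatible genomic FRT site is expected to activate hygromycin resistance, allowing selection of isogenic stable lines. The plasmid is used to label the ER with SNAP-tag fluorescent substrates for live-cell imaging, including fluorescence lifetime multiplexing.
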