Addgene plasmid #182004: pcDNA5/FRT/TO_CalR_STf_KDEL
Purpose: CMV overexpression of SNAP-tag fast in the endoplasmic reticulum of mammalian cell lines
Depositing lab: Kai Johnsson. Depositing organization: Max Planck Institute for Medical Research. Publication: Live-Cell Fluorescence Lifetime Multiplexing Using Synthetic Fluorescent Probes. Frei MS, Koch B, Hiblot J, Johnsson K. ACS Chem Biol. 2022 Jun 17;17(6):1321-1327. doi: 10.1021/acschembio.2c00041. Epub 2022 May 18. PubMed 35584304.
Backbone
  Vector backbone: pcDNA5/FRT/TO
  Backbone size w/o insert (bp): 5100
  Vector type: Mammalian Expression
  Selectable markers: Hygromycin
Growth in bacteria
  Bacterial resistance: Ampicillin, 100 μg/mL
  Growth temperature: 37°C
  Growth strain: DH5alpha
  Copy number: High Copy
Gene/Insert
  Gene/Insert name: CalR_STf_KDEL
  Species: H. sapiens (human), Synthetic
  Insert size (bp): 665
  Mutation: Fast mutation on SNAP-tag E30R
  Promoter: CMV
  Cloning method: Gibson Cloning
Terms and licenses: Academic/Nonprofit Terms; Industry Terms: Not Available to Industry
How to cite: pcDNA5/FRT/TO_CalR_STf_KDEL was a gift from Kai Johnsson (Addgene plasmid # 182004 ; http://n2t.net/addgene:182004 ; RRID:Addgene_182004)
